Addgene plasmid #186227: pCS2-SP-FRB (T2098L) -sfGFP-TM-V5
Purpose: mRNA synthesis of rapalog-induced cell adhesion molecule
Depositing lab: Yoshihiro Morishita. Depositing organization: RIKEN Center for Biosystems Dynamics Research, Kobe. Publication: Rapalog-induced cell adhesion molecule inhibits mesoderm migration in Xenopus embryos by increasing frequency of adhesion to the ectoderm. Usami C, Inomata H. Genes Cells. 2022 Jun;27(6):436-450. doi: 10.1111/gtc.12937. Epub 2022 May 4. PubMed 35437867.
Backbone
  Vector backbone: pCS2+
  Vector type: Mammalian Expression
Growth in bacteria
  Bacterial resistance: Ampicillin, 100 μg/mL
  Growth temperature: 37°C
  Growth strain: DH5alpha
  Copy number: High Copy
Gene/Insert
  Gene/Insert name: mRNA synthesis of rapalog-induced cell adhesion molecule
  Species: Synthetic
  Insert size (bp): 1284
  Mutation: FRB (T2098L)
  Tag / fusion protein: V5 (C terminal on insert)
  Cloning method: Unknown
  Sequencing primers: 5′ ATTTAGGTGACACTATAGA
Terms and licenses: Academic/Nonprofit Terms; Industry Terms: Not Available to Industry
How to cite: pCS2-SP-FRB (T2098L) -sfGFP-TM-V5 was a gift from Yoshihiro Morishita (Addgene plasmid # 186227 ; http://n2t.net/addgene:186227 ; RRID:Addgene_186227)
