[The description below was written by a language model from this plasmid's Addgene catalogue record and pLannotate feature annotations shown in this document.]
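Description:
pCS2-SP-FRB (T2098L)-sfGFP-TM-V5 is a 5,349-nt plasmid built on the pCS2+ backbone. It is catalogued as a mammalian expression vector but was deposited mainly as a template for in vitro mRNA synthesis. It is propagated in E. coli at high copy from a ColE1/pUC-type origin under ampicillin selection (AmpR, β-lactamase). It also carries an f1 phage origin and remnants of a lac promoter/operator and lacZα region from the parental backbone.

The synthetic insert (recorded as 1,284 bp) encodes one component of a rapalog-induced cell adhesion molecule, arranged as a single-pass membrane fusion protein. An N-terminal fragment matching human IL6 presumably supplies the secretion signal peptide ("SP"). It is followed by FRB carrying the T2098L mutation, the FKBP-rapamycin binding domain variant that accepts synthetic rapamycin analogues such as AP21967. Next comes a green fluorescent protein, named sfGFP in the construct title although the annotation tool matched it to oxGFP. A fragment of mouse CD28 appears to serve as the transmembrane anchor ("TM"), and a C-terminal V5 epitope tag completes the fusion. This layout should display FRB and the fluorescent reporter on the cell exterior, where added rapalog could bridge FRB to an FKBP-bearing partner on a neighbouring cell; that partner is not part of this record.

The simian CMV IE94 enhancer/promoter sits upstream of the coding sequence and can drive expression in vertebrate cells. An SP6 promoter immediately before the insert allows sense-strand transcription in vitro, and an SV40 polyadenylation signal lies downstream. T7 (partial) and T3 promoters flank the SV40 poly(A) signal downstream of the insert, in the opposite orientation. The associated study used such mRNAs in Xenopus embryos to increase adhesion and examine mesoderm migration.
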