Features (pLannotate 1.2.2; 19 found; start..end, strand, type, name):
     38..56      +  promoter       SP6 promoter: promoter for bacteriophage SP6 RNA polymerase
     91..180     +  CDS            IL6 (fragment): IL6_HUMAN - Also known as IFNB2. Experimental evidence at protein level: Swiss-Prot protein existence level 1. Acts as an essential factor in bone homeostasis and on vessels directly or indirectly by induction of VEGF, resulting in increased angiogenesis activity and vascular permeability (PubMed:17075861, PubMed:12794819). Induces, through 'trans-signaling' and synergistically with IL1B and TNF, the production of VEGF (PubMed:12794819). Involved in metabolic controls, is discharged into the bloodstream after muscle contraction increasing lipolysis and improving insulin resistance (PubMed:2082
    178..456     +  CDS            FRB*: T2098L mutant of FKBP-rapamycin binding domain of human FRAP binds synthetic ligands such as AP21967
    457..1173    +  CDS            oxGFP: oxGFP is a basic (constitutively fluorescent) green fluorescent protein published in 2015, derived from Aequorea victoria.
   1177..1278    +  CDS            Cd28 (fragment): CD28_MOUSE - Experimental evidence at protein level: Swiss-Prot protein existence level 1. Involved in T-cell activation, the induction of cell proliferation and cytokine production and promotion of T-cell survival. Enhances the production of IL4 and IL10 in T-cells in conjunction with TCR/CD3 ligation and CD40L costimulation. From Mus musculus (Mouse).
   1330..1371    +  CDS            V5 tag: epitope tag from simian virus 5
   1382..1399    -  promoter       T7 promoter (fragment): promoter for bacteriophage T7 RNA polymerase
   1404..1538    -  polyA_signal   SV40 poly(A) signal: SV40 polyadenylation signal
   1651..1669    -  promoter       T3 promoter: promoter for bacteriophage T3 RNA polymerase
   1714..1730    -  protein_bind   lac operator: The lac repressor binds to the lac operator to inhibit transcription in E. coli. This inhibition can be relieved by adding lactose or isopropyl-β-D-thiogalactopyranoside (IPTG). lac repressor encoded by lacI
   1738..1768    -  promoter       lac promoter: promoter for the E. coli lac operon
   1783..1804    -  protein_bind   CAP binding site: CAP binding activates transcription in the presence of cAMP. E. coli catabolite activator protein
   1817..1909    -  CDS            lacI (fragment): lac repressor; lacI; The lac repressor binds to the lac operator to inhibit transcription in E. coli. This inhibition can be relieved by adding lactose or isopropyl-β-D-thiogalactopyranoside (IPTG).
   2092..2680    -  rep_origin     ori: high-copy-number ColE1/pMB1/pBR322/pUC origin of replication
   2851..3711    -  CDS            AmpR: β-lactamase; bla; confers resistance to ampicillin, carbenicillin, and related antibiotics
   3712..3816    -  promoter       AmpR promoter: bla
   3869..4297    -  rep_origin     f1 ori (sequence partly withheld): f1 bacteriophage origin of replication; arrow indicates direction of (+) strand synthesis
   4302..4368    -  CDS            lacZα (fragment): LacZα fragment of β-galactosidase; lacZ fragment
   4375..3       +  promoter       CMV IE94 promoter (across the origin): enhancer/promoter region of simian cytomegalovirus major immediate early transcription unit IE94
>Addgene plasmid #186227 | pCS2-SP-FRB (T2098L) -sfGFP-TM-V5 | addgene full sequence | sequence record 387508 | Addgene NGS Result
AACCGCCATTCTGCCTGGGGACGTCGGAGCAAGCTTGATTTAGGTGACACTATAGAATACAAGCTACTTG
TTCTTTTTGCAGGATCCGCCATGAACTCCTTCTCCACAAGCGCCTTCGGTCCAGTTGCCTTCTCCCTGGG
CCTGCTCCTGGTGTTGCCTGCTGCCTTCCCTGCCCCAATCCTCTGGCATGAGATGTGGCATGAAGGCCTG
GAAGAGGCATCTCGTTTGTACTTTGGGGAAAGGAACGTGAAAGGCATGTTTGAGGTGCTGGAGCCCTTGC
ATGCTATGATGGAACGGGGCCCCCAGACTCTGAAGGAAACATCCTTTAATCAGGCCTATGGTCGAGATTT
AATGGAGGCCCAAGAGTGGTGCAGGAAGTACATGAAATCAGGGAATGTCAAGGACCTCCTCCAAGCCTGG
GACCTCTATTATCATGTGTTCCGACGAATCTCAAAGATGGTGAGCAAGGGCGAGGAGCTGTTCACCGGGG
TGGTGCCCATCCTGGTCGAGCTGGACGGCGACGTAAACGGCCACAAGTTCAGCGTGCGTGGCGAGGGCGA
GGGCGATGCCACCAACGGCAAGCTGACCCTGAAGTTCATCTGCACCACCGGCAAGCTGCCCGTGCCCTGG
CCCACCCTCGTGACCACCCTGACCTACGGCGTGCAGTGCTTCAGCCGCTACCCCGACCACATGAAGCGGC
ACGACTTCTTCAAGTCCGCCATGCCCGAAGGCTACGTCCAGGAGCGCACCATCTCTTTCAAGGACGACGG
CACCTACAAGACCCGCGCCGAGGTGAAGTTCGAGGGCGACACCCTGGTGAACCGCATCGAGCTGAAGGGC
ATCGACTTCAAGGAGGACGGCAACATCCTGGGGCACAAGCTGGAGTACAACTTTAACAGCCACAACGTCT
ATATCACCGCCGACAAGCAGAAGAACGGCATCAAGGCCAACTTCAAGATCCGCCACAACGTTGAGGACGG
CAGCGTGCAGCTCGCCGACCACTACCAGCAGAACACCCCCATCGGCGACGGCCCCGTGCTGCTGCCCGAC
AACCACTACCTGAGCACCCAGTCCGTCCTGAGCAAAGACCCCAACGAGAAGCGCGATCACATGGTCCTGC
TGGAGTTCGTGACCGCCGCCGGGATCACTCATGGCATGGACGAGCTGTACAAGGAGCTGTTTTGGGCACT
GGTCGTGGTTGCTGGAGTCCTGTTTTGTTATGGCTTGCTAGTGACAGTGGCTCTTTGTGTTATCTGGACA
AATAGTAGAAGGAACAGAGGTGGCTCTGGCGGTGGCGGATCGGGTGGAGGTTCGTCCGGAGGCCCCGGGG
GTAAGCCTATCCCTAACCCTCTCCTCGGTCTCGATTCTACGTAGTCTAGAACTATAGTGAGTCGTATTAC
GTAGATCCAGACATGATAAGATACATTGATGAGTTTGGACAAACCACAACTAGAATGCAGTGAAAAAAAT
GCTTTATTTGTGAAATTTGTGATGCTATTGCTTTATTTGTAACCATTATAAGCTGCAATAAACAAGTTAA
CAACAACAATTGCATTCATTTTATGTTTCAGGTTCAGGGGGAGGTGTGGGAGGTTTTTTAATTCGCGGCC
GCGGCGCCAATGCATTGGGCCCGGTACCCAGCTTTTGTTCCCTTTAGTGAGGGTTAATTGCGCGCTTGGC
GTAATCATGGTCATAGCTGTTTCCTGTGTGAAATTGTTATCCGCTCACAATTCCACACAACATACGAGCC
GGGAGCATAAAGTGTAAAGCCTGGGGTGCCTAATGAGTGAGCTAACTCACATTAATTGCGTTGCGCTCAC
TGCCCGCTTTCCAGTCGGGAAACCTGTCGTGCCAGCTGCATTAATGAATCGGCCAACGCGCGGGGAGAGG
CGGTTTGCGTATTGGGCGCTCTTCCGCTTCCTCGCTCACTGACTCGCTGCGCTCGGTCGTTCGGCTGCGG
CGAGCGGTATCAGCTCACTCAAAGGCGGTAATACGGTTATCCACAGAATCAGGGGATAACGCAGGAAAGA
ACATGTGAGCAAAAGGCCAGCAAAAGGCCAGGAACCGTAAAAAGGCCGCGTTGCTGGCGTTTTTCCATAG
GCTCCGCCCCCCTGACGAGCATCACAAAAATCGACGCTCAAGTCAGAGGTGGCGAAACCCGACAGGACTA
TAAAGATACCAGGCGTTTCCCCCTGGAAGCTCCCTCGTGCGCTCTCCTGTTCCGACCCTGCCGCTTACCG
GATACCTGTCCGCCTTTCTCCCTTCGGGAAGCGTGGCGCTTTCTCATAGCTCACGCTGTAGGTATCTCAG
TTCGGTGTAGGTCGTTCGCTCCAAGCTGGGCTGTGTGCACGAACCCCCCGTTCAGCCCGACCGCTGCGCC
TTATCCGGTAACTATCGTCTTGAGTCCAACCCGGTAAGACACGACTTATCGCCACTGGCAGCAGCCACTG
GTAACAGGATTAGCAGAGCGAGGTATGTAGGCGGTGCTACAGAGTTCTTGAAGTGGTGGCCTAACTACGG
CTACACTAGAAGAACAGTATTTGGTATCTGCGCTCTGCTGAAGCCAGTTACCTTCGGAAAAAGAGTTGGT
AGCTCTTGATCCGGCAAACAAACCACCGCTGGTAGCGGTGGTTTTTTTGTTTGCAAGCAGCAGATTACGC
GCAGAAAAAAAGGATCTCAAGAAGATCCTTTGATCTTTTCTACGGGGTCTGACGCTCAGTGGAACGAAAA
CTCACGTTAAGGGATTTTGGTCATGAGATTATCAAAAAGGATCTTCACCTAGATCCTTTTAAATTAAAAA
TGAAGTTTTAAATCAATCTAAAGTATATATGAGTAAACTTGGTCTGACAGTTACCAATGCTTAATCAGTG
AGGCACCTATCTCAGCGATCTGTCTATTTCGTTCATCCATAGTTGCCTGACTCCCCGTCGTGTAGATAAC
TACGATACGGGAGGGCTTACCATCTGGCCCCAGTGCTGCAATGATACCGCGAGACCCACGCTCACCGGCT
CCAGATTTATCAGCAATAAACCAGCCAGCCGGAAGGGCCGAGCGCAGAAGTGGTCCTGCAACTTTATCCG
CCTCCATCCAGTCTATTAATTGTTGCCGGGAAGCTAGAGTAAGTAGTTCGCCAGTTAATAGTTTGCGCAA
CGTTGTTGCCATTGCTACAGGCATCGTGGTGTCACGCTCGTCGTTTGGTATGGCTTCATTCAGCTCCGGT
TCCCAACGATCAAGGCGAGTTACATGATCCCCCATGTTGTGCAAAAAAGCGGTTAGCTCCTTCGGTCCTC
CGATCGTTGTCAGAAGTAAGTTGGCCGCAGTGTTATCACTCATGGTTATGGCAGCACTGCATAATTCTCT
TACTGTCATGCCATCCGTAAGATGCTTTTCTGTGACTGGTGAGTACTCAACCAAGTCATTCTGAGAATAG
TGTATGCGGCGACCGAGTTGCTCTTGCCCGGCGTCAATACGGGATAATACCGCGCCACATAGCAGAACTT
TAAAAGTGCTCATCATTGGAAAACGTTCTTCGGGGCGAAAACTCTCAAGGATCTTACCGCTGTTGAGATC
CAGTTCGATGTAACCCACTCGTGCACCCAACTGATCTTCAGCATCTTTTACTTTCACCAGCGTTTCTGGG
TGAGCAAAAACAGGAAGGCAAAATGCCGCAAAAAAGGGAATAAGGGCGACACGGAAATGTTGAATACTCA
TACTCTTCCTTTTTCAATATTATTGAAGCATTTATCAGGGTTATTGTCTCATGAGCGGATACATATTTGA
ATGTATTTAGAAAAATAAACAAATAGGGGTTCCGCGCACATTTCCCCGAAAAGTGCCACCTAAATTGTAA
GCGTTAATATTTTGTTAAAATTCGCGTTAAATTTTTGTTAAATCAGCTCATTTTTTAACCAATAGGCCGA
AATCGGCAAAATCCCTTATAAATCAAAAGAATAGACCGAGATAGGGT
[37 nt withheld, positions 3968-4004]
AAAGAACGTGGACTCCAACGTCAAAGG
[49 nt withheld, positions 4032-4080]
T
[91 nt withheld, positions 4082-4172]
G
[124 nt withheld, positions 4174-4297]
CCCATTCGCCATTCAGGCTGCGCAACTGTTGGGAAGGGCGATCGGTGCGGGCCTCTTCGCTATTACGCCA
GTCGACCGCCAATTCAATATGGCGTATATGGACTCATGCCAATTCAATATGGTGGATCTGGACCTGTGCC
AATTCAATATGGCGTATATGGACTCGTGCCAATTCAATATGGTGGATCTGGACCCCAGCCAATTCAATAT
GGCGGACTTGGCACCATGCCAATTCAATATGGCGGACCTGGCACTGTGCCAACTGGGGAGGGGTCTACTT
GGCACGGTGCCAAGTTTGAGGAGGGGTCTTGGCCCTGTGCCAAGTCCGCCATATTGAATTGGCATGGTGC
CAATAATGGCGGCCATATTGGCTATATGCCAGGATCAATATATAGGCAATATCCAATATGGCCCTATGCC
AATATGGCTATTGGCCAGGTTCAATACTATGTATTGGCCCTATGCCATATAGTATTCCATATATGGGTTT
TCCTATTGACGTAGATAGCCCCTCCCAATGGGCGGTCCCATATACCATATATGGGGCTTCCTAATACCGC
CCATAGCCACTCCCCCATTGACGTCAATGGTCTCTATATATGGTCTTTCCTATTGACGTCATATGGGCGG
TCCTATTGACGTATATGGCGCCTCCCCCATTGACGTCAATTACGGTAAATGGCCCGCCTGGCTCAATGCC
CATTGACGTCAATAGGACCACCCACCATTGACGTCAATGGGATGGCTCATTGCCCATTCATATCCGTTCT
CACGCCCCCTATTGACGTCAATGACGGTAAATGGCCCACTTGGCAGTACATCAATATCTATTAATAGTAA
CTTGGCAAGTACATTACTATTGGAAGTACGCCAGGGTACATTGGCAGTACTCCCATTGACGTCAATGGCG
GTAAATGGCCCGCGATGGCTGCCAAGTACATCCCCATTGACGTCAATGGGGAGGGGCAATGACGCAAATG
GGCGTTCCATTGACGTAAATGGGCGGTAGGCGTGCCTAATGGGAGGTCTATATAAGCAATGCTCGTTTAG
GG
